>Addgene plasmid #29530 | pcDNA3.1-ERBB4 (E542K) | addgene partial sequence | sequence record 34951 | 29530 with CMV-F
CGACTCTCTGGCTACTAGAGAACCCACTGCTTACTGGCTTATCGAAATTAATACGACTCACTATAGGGAG
ACCCAAGCTGGCTAGCGTTTAAACGGGCCCTCTAGAGCCACCATGAAGCCGGCGACAGGACTTTGGGTCT
GGGTGAGCCTTCTCGTGGCGGCGGGGACCGTCCAGCCCAGCGATTCTCAGTCAGTGTGTGCAGGAACGGA
GAATAAACTGAGCTCTCTCTCTGACCTGGAACAGCAGTACCGAGCCTTGCGCAAGTACTATGAAAACTGT
GAGGTTGTCATGGGCAACCTGGAGATAACCAGCATTGAGCACAACCGGGACCTCTCCTTCCTGCGGTCTG
TTCGAGAAGTCACAGGCTACGTGTTAGTGGCTCTTAATCAGTTTCGTTACCTGCCTCTGGAGAATTTACG
CATTATTCGTGGGACAAAACTTTATGAGGATCGATATGCCTTGGCAATATTTTTAAACTACAGAAAAGAT
GGAAACTTTGGACTTCAAGAACTTGGATTAAAGAACTTGACAGAAATCCTAAATGGTGGAGTCTATGTAG
ACCAGAACAAATTCCTTTGTTATGCAGACACCATTCATTGGCAAGATATTGTTCGGAACCCATGGCCTTC
CAACTTGACTCTTGTGTCAACAAATGGTAGTTCAGGATGTGGACGTTGCCATAAGTCCTGTACTGGCCGT
TGCTGGGGACCCACAGAAAATCATTGCCAGACTTTGACAAGGACGGTGTGTGCAGAACAATGTGACGGCA
GATGCTACGGACCTTACGTCAGTGACTGCTGCCATCGAGAATGTGCTGGAGGCTGCTCAGGACCTAAGGA
CACAGACTGCTTTGCCTGCATGAATTTCAATGACAGTGGAGCATGTGTTACTCAGTGTCCCCAAACCTTT
GTCTACAATCCAACCACCTTTCAACTGGAGCACAATTTCAATGCAAAGTACACATATGGGAGCATTCTTG
GTAAAA
