>Addgene plasmid #29530 | pcDNA3.1-ERBB4 (E542K) | addgene partial sequence | sequence record 35732 | hERBB4-F1 (TGCAAAGTACACATATGGAGCA)
ATACTTTGTGGTAGATTCCAGTTCTTGTGTGCGTGCCTGCCCTAGTTCCAAGATGGAAGTAGAAGAAAAT
GGGATTAAAATGTGTAAACCTTGCACTGACATTTGCCCAAAAGCTTGTGATGGCATTGGCACAGGATCAT
TGATGTCAGCTCAGACTGTGGATTCCAGTAACATTGACAAATTCATAAACTGTACCAAGATCAATGGGAA
TTTGATCTTTCTAGTCACTGGTATTCATGGGGACCCTTACAATGCAATTGAAGCCATAGACCCAGAGAAA
CTGAACGTCTTTCGGACAGTCAGAGAGATAACAGGTTTCCTGAACATACAGTCATGGCCACCAAACATGA
CTGACTTCAGTGTTTTTTCTAACCTGGTGACCATTGGTGGAAGAGTACTCTATAGTGGCCTGTCCTTGCT
TATCCTCAAGCAACAGGGCATCACCTCTCTACAGTTCCAGTCCCTGAAGGAAATCAGCGCAGGAAACATC
TATATTACTGACAACAGCAACCTGTGTTATTATCATACCATTAACTGGACAACACTCTTCAGCACAATCA
ACCAGAGAATAGTAATCCGGGACAACAGAAAAGCTGAAAATTGTACTGCTGAAGGAATGGTGTGCAACCA
TCTGTGTTCCAGTGATGGCTGTTGGGGGACCTGGGCCA
