>Addgene plasmid #29530 | pcDNA3.1-ERBB4 (E542K) | addgene partial sequence | sequence record 37160 | hERBB4-F3 5'-CCAGTCCCTGAAGGAAATCA-3'
AGCAACCTGTGTTATTATCATACCATTAACTGGACAACACTCTTCAGCACAATCAACCAGAGAATAGTAA
TCCGGGACAACAGAAAAGCTGAAAATTGTACTGCTGAAGGAATGGTGTGCAACCATCTGTGTTCCAGTGA
TGGCTGTTGGGGACCTGGGCCAGACCAATGTCTGTCGTGTCGCCGCTTCAGTAGAGGAAGGATCTGCATA
GAGTCTTGTAACCTCTATGATGGTAAATTTCGGGAGTTTGAGAATGGCTCCATCTGTGTGGAGTGTGACC
CCCAGTGTGAGAAGATGGAAGATGGCCTCCTCACATGCCATGGACCGGGTCCTGACAACTGTACAAAGTG
CTCTCATTTTAAAGATGGCCCAAACTGTGTGGAAAAATGTCCAGATGGCTTACAGGGGGCAAACAGTTTC
ATTTTCAAGTATGCTGATCCAGATCGGGAGTGCCACCCATGCCATCCAAACTGCACCCAAGGGTGTAACG
GTCCCACTAGTCATGACTGCATTTACTACCCATGGACGGGCCATTCCACTTTACCACAACATGCTAGAAC
TCCCCTGATTGCAGCTGGAGTAATTGGTGGGCTCTTCATTCTGGTCATTGTGGGTCTGACATTTGCTGTT
TATGTTAGAAGGAAGAGCATCAAAAAGAAAAGAGCCTTGAGAAGATTCTTGGAAACAGAGTTGGTGGAAC
CATTAACTCCCAGTGGCACAGCACCCAATCAAGCTCAACTTCGTATTTTGAAAGAAACTGAGCTGAAGAG
GGTAAAAGTCCTTGGCTCAGGTGCTTTTGGAACGGTTTATAAAGGTATTTGGGTACCTGAAGGAGAAACT
GTGAAGATTCCTGTGGCTATTAAGATTCTTAATGAGACAACTGGTCCCAAGGCAAATGTGGAGTTCATGG
ATGAAGCTCTGATCATGG
