[The description below was written by a language model from this plasmid's Addgene catalogue record.]
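Description:
pcDNA3.1-ERBB4 (E542K) is a mammalian expression plasmid built on the commercial pcDNA3.1 backbone (about 5.5 kb without insert). It is propagated in E. coli as a high-copy plasmid under ampicillin selection. It also carries a neomycin resistance marker, so transfected mammalian cells can be selected with G418 to derive stable lines. No feature table accompanies the record, so the regulatory elements are not listed explicitly. The sequencing primers named for the insert junctions (CMV forward and BGH reverse) match the standard pcDNA3.1 layout. In that layout a CMV immediate-early promoter drives the insert and a bovine growth hormone polyadenylation signal terminates the transcript.

The insert is a roughly 3.9 kb human ERBB4 (HER4) cDNA, which encodes a receptor tyrosine kinase of the EGFR/ErbB family. It was cloned between XbaI and NotI sites, both of which remain intact. The coding sequence carries a point mutation that changes glutamic acid 542 to lysine. The record lists no epitope tags or fusion partners.

The associated publication surveyed the tyrosine kinome in melanoma and found recurrent ERBB4 mutations. This suggests the plasmid is meant for expressing the E542K variant in cultured mammalian cells, transiently or in G418-selected stable lines. Likely uses include comparing its signalling, kinase activity or effects on cell growth with wild-type ERBB4 and other mutant alleles, although the record itself does not spell out specific applications.
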