Addgene plasmid #29530: pcDNA3.1-ERBB4 (E542K)
Depositing lab: Yardena Samuels. Depositing organization: National Human Genome Research Institute (NHGRI). Publication: Analysis of the tyrosine kinome in melanoma reveals recurrent mutations in ERBB4. Prickett TD, Agrawal NS, Wei X, Yates KE, Lin JC, Wunderlich JR, Cronin JC, Cruz P, Rosenberg SA, Samuels Y. Nat Genet. 2009 Oct . 41(10):1127-32. 10.1038/ng.438 PubMed 19718025.
Backbone
  Vector backbone: pcDNA3.1
  Backbone manufacturer: Invitrogen
  Backbone size w/o insert (bp): 5500
  Vector type: Mammalian Expression
  Selectable markers: Neomycin (select with G418)
Growth in bacteria
  Bacterial resistance: Ampicillin, 100 μg/mL
  Growth temperature: 37°C
  Growth strain: DH5alpha
  Copy number: High Copy
Gene/Insert
  Gene/Insert name: ERBB4 (alt name: HER4)
  Species: H. sapiens (human)
  Insert size (bp): 3927
  Mutation: changed glutamic acid 542 to lysine
  GenBank ID: NM_005235
  Entrez Gene: ERBB4 (a.k.a. ALS19, HER4, p180erbB4)
  Cloning method: Restriction Enzyme; 5′ cloning site XbaI (not destroyed); 3′ cloning site NotI (not destroyed)
  Sequencing primers: 5′ CMV-F; 3′ BGH-rev
Terms and licenses: Academic/Nonprofit Terms; Industry Terms: Not Available to Industry
How to cite: pcDNA3.1-ERBB4 (E542K) was a gift from Yardena Samuels (Addgene plasmid # 29530 ; http://n2t.net/addgene:29530 ; RRID:Addgene_29530)
